>Addgene plasmid #120233 | pCAP03-act1p | depositor full sequence | sequence record 227931 | pCAP03-act1p sequence 12581 bps
CCTACAACAACTAAGAAAATGGCTATCATGCGGAAGCTGGTGAGAAGAACAGCATCGGGACAAGGGAAGG
AAGAACAAAGACAAAGAAAACAAAAGAAAGCAATTGAAAACAAAACAAAACAATTTTCATTCCTTCTCTT
ATCATTCCTTTTCTTTTCTTTTCTCTCATTCAACGCACTCCATCGTATCCGTATTCCTCTTATTTTTTCT
CTTTCTCTATATCCATTTCTTTCTCTCTAGGTGTGTCCTCTCTCTCTCTTCAATTTCTCTACTCCGCATT
CCAACGCATCCTTCCCCCAACCTCCCATTTCCTCCTTACGGCCCGATAGCGATCGTCTTTCCCTCGCTAT
CACTCGCTACCGGCCCCTCCTCTGCACCGTAACCTCCTACGTATTTACCATATCATAAAGTTTTTTCCGA
CGCTTATCGCTGACCCCCTGTCGCCCTCCTATTGGCTTCCGGATTATCTTCTTGTCCATAAGGTGATCCA
TGCTTCCTGAAGATTCCCGAAATGTGTCCACTTTGGCGGGGAATCATTCCATCCACTTCTTTCTCTCTCG
CTTTCCTCATTCGGCGCTCCCCTTCCGCGTCTCATTGGTCTTCCGCTCCGTTTTTGCTTTGCCGATGTTA
CTTGGGGAGAGGTGCGATAATCCTTTCGCAAAAACTCGGTTTGACGCCTCCCATGGTATAAATAGTGGCT
CGAGGGTTCATGTGCAGCTCCATCAGCAAAAGGGGATGATAAGTTTATCACCACCGACTATTTGCAACAG
TGCCGTTGATCGTGCTATGATCGACTGATGTCATCAGCGGTGGAGTGCAATGTCGTGCAATACGAATGGC
GAAAAGCCGAGCTCATCGGTCAGCTTCTCAACCTTGGGGTTACCCCCGGCGGTGTGCTGCTGGTCCACAG
CTCCTTCCGTAGCGTCCGGCCCCTCGAAGATGGGCCACTTGGACTGATCGAGGCCCTGCGTGCTGCGCTG
GGTCCGGGAGGGACGCTCGTCATGCCCTCGTGGTCAGGTCTGGACGACGAGCCGTTCGATCCTGCCACGT
CGCCCGTTACACCGGACCTTGGAGTTGTCTCTGACACATTCTGGCGCCTGCCAAATGTAAAGCGCAGCGC
CCATCCATTTGCCTTTGCGGCAGCGGGGCCACAGGCAGAGCAGATCATCTCTGATCCATTGCCCCTGCCA
CCTCACTCGCCTGCAAGCCCGGTCGCCCGTGTCCATGAACTCGATGGGCAGGTACTTCTCCTCGGCGTGG
GACACGATGCCAACACGACGCTGCATCTTGCCGAGTTGATGGCAAAGGTTCCCTATGGGGTGCCGAGACA
CTGCACCATTCTTCAGGATGGCAAGTTGGTACGCGTCGATTATCTCGAGAATGACCACTGCTGTGAGCGC
TTTGCCTTGGCGGACAGGTGGCTCAAGGAGAAGAGCCTTCAGAAGGAAGGTCCAGTCGGTCATGCCTTTG
CTCGGTTGATCCGCTCCCGCGACATTGTGGCGACAGCCCTGGGTCAACTGGGCCGAGATCCGTTGATCTT
CCTGCATCCGCCAGAGGCGGGATGCGAAGAATGCGATGCCGCTCGCCAGTCGATTGGCTGACATATGCCA
CTGCCTCTCGGTAAAATCCAGCAAAAATTAATCAGTGCAGCTCGCTGCACTGATTAATTTTTGATCAATA
GGAGATCGCTTGTGACGGCAAGCACATTGAAATCTGTTGAGTAGGCCTGTTATTGTCGCCCCCAGGAGAC
GGAGAATCTCGACGGGGGCGCAGATGAGATTCAACTTATTGGGACGTGTCCATGTAATCACCGATGCGGG
ATGTGTAATTCCGCTTAAATCCTCGAAGGCGACCCAGCTCCTGGTGCTGCTGCTCCTCAGGCGGCACGAG
GTGGTGGGATCGGGGGTGCTCATCGAGGAGTTGTGGGCGGACCACCCGCCCCGCAGCGCCATGACGACGC
TGCAGACGTACGTGTACCACACCCGCCGGCTGCTGGGGGAGCACCGGGTGACGAGCGACGACCGGGAATT
GGTCCTGACCCAGCCGCCCGGCTACTTCGCCCTGATCGACGAGGACGAACTCGACGTCGCGGTCGCCGAG
CGTCTGATCCGCACCGGCGGCCGGCTGCTCGAGGAGAACCGGCTCGAGGAGGCGCTCGCCTCGTTGGACG
CGGGACTGGATCTCTGGCGAGGCCCGGCGCTGTCCACCGTACCGTGCGGCCGGGTGCTCGAAAGCAATAT
CGCGCACCTGGAAGAGCTGCGGCTTTTTGGAATGCAGCTCCGTATCGACGCGAATTGGCGGCTGGGCAGA
ATAGGGCCGATGATTCCGGAACTCCGGTCCCTGGTAATTTCGCATCCGCTGAACGAGACCCTGCACGCCA
AACTGATGGGCGCGCTCTGTCAGATGGGCAGGCGCGCCGAGGCGCTGGAATCGTATCGGAATCTCCGGCG
GATACTGTCCGACGAACTGGGGGTGGATCCGACGCCGGAAATCCAGCGTATGCACATGGAAATTCTCAAC
GGTGAGAAGGTGCTCGTGTAGCACCGGTCCGTGAACGCGGTGGAGCCCTATGTCTCTTAAGTGTTCCCCT
CCCTGCCTCGTGGTCCCTCACGCGCTCAGCTTTGGGCGCCCGGCTCGAGCGGCGGTCGAAGGGAGATGGG
GTGCCGCTGGACGCGGCGCCGGTGGATCCGGCATCGAGGGGTCCCGTATCGGCCTTCGAGCCTCCTTCGA
GCCACGGGGCCGACGATGACGACGACCACCGGACGAACGCATCTCGAAAGCTACATATAAGGAACGTGCT
GCTACTCATCCTAGTCCTGTTGCTGCCAAGCTATTTAATATCATGCACGAAAAGCAAACAAACTTGTGTG
CTTCATTGGATGTTCGTACCACCAAGGAATTACTGGAGTTAGTTGAAGCATTAGGTCCCAAAATTTGTTT
ACTAAAAACACATGTGGATATCTTGACTGATTTTTCCATGGAGGGCACAGTTAAGCCGCTAAAGGCATTA
TCCGCCAAGTACAATTTTTTACTCTTCGAAGACAGAAAATTTGCTGACATTGGTAATACAGTCAAATTGC
AGTACTCTGCGGGTGTATACAGAATAGCAGAATGGGCAGACATTACGAATGCACACGGTGTGGTGGGCCC
AGGTATTGTTAGCGGTTTGAAGCAGGCGGCGGAAGAAGTAACAAAGGAACCTAGAGGCCTTTTGATGTTA
GCAGAATTGTCATGCAAGGGCTCCCTAGCTACTGGAGAATATACTAAGGGTACTGTTGACATTGCGAAGA
GCGACAAAGATTTTGTTATCGGCTTTATTGCTCAAAGAGACATGGGTGGAAGAGATGAAGGTTACGATTG
GTTGATTATGACACCCGGTGTGGGTTTAGATGACAAGGGAGACGCATTGGGTCAACAGTATAGAACCGTG
GATGATGTGGTCTCTACAGGATCTGACATTATTATTGTTGGAAGAGGACTATTTGCAAAGGGAAGGGATG
CTAAGGTAGAGGGTGAACGTTACAGAAAAGCAGGCTGGGAAGCATATTTGAGAAGATGCGGCCAGCAAAA
CTAAGGTACCTGTATTTAGAAAAATAAACAAATAGGGGTTCCGCGCACATTTCCCCGAAAAGTGCCACCT
GGGTCCTTTTCATCACGTGCTATAAAAATAATTATAATTTAAATTTTTTAATATAAATATATAAATTAAA
AATAGAAAGTAAAAAAAGAAATTAAAGAAAAAATAGTTTTTGTTTTCCGAAGATGTAAAAGACTCTAGGG
GGATCGCCAACAAATACTACCTTTTATCTTGCTCTTCCTGCTCTCAGGTATTAATGCCGAATTGTTTCAT
CTTGTCTGTGTAGAAGACCACACACGAAAATCCTGTGATTTTACATTTTACTTATCGTTAATCGAATGTA
TATCTATTTAATCTGCTTTTCTTGTCTAATAAATATATATGTAAAGTACGCTTTTTGTTGAAATTTTTTA
AACCTTTGTTTATTTTTTTTTCTTCATTCCGTAACTCTTCTACCTTCTTTATTTACTTTCTAAAATCCAA
ATACAAAACATAAAAATAAATAAACACAGAGTAAATTCCCAAATTATTCCATCATTAAAAGATACGAGGC
GCGTGTAAGTTACAGGCAAGCGATCCGTCCTAAGAAACCATTATTATCATGACATTAACCTATAAAAATA
GGCGTATCACGAGGCCCTTTCGTCTCGCGCGTTTCGGTGATGACGGTGAAAACCTCTGACACATGCAGCT
CCCGGAGACGGTCACAGCTTGTCTGTAAGCGGATGCCGGGAGCAGACAAGCCCGTCAGGGCGCGTCAGCG
GGTGTTGGCGGGTGTCGGGGCTGGCTTAACTATGCGGCATCAGAGCAGATTGTACTGAGAGTGCACCATA
GATCACGACATTACTATATATATAATATAGGAAGCATTTAATAGACAGCATCGTAATATATGTGTACTTT
GCAGTTATGACGCCAGATGGCAGTAGTGGAAGATATTCTTTATTGAAAAATAGCTTGTCACCTTACGTAC
AATCTTGATCCGGAGCTTTTCTTTTTTTGCCGATTAAGAATTAATTCGGTCGAAAAAAGAAAAGGAGAGG
GCCAAGAGGGAGGGCATTGGTGACTATTGAGCACGTGAGTATACGTGATTAAGCACACAAAGGCAGCTTG
GAGTATGTCTGTTATTAATTTCACAGGTAGTTCTGGTCCATTGGTGAAAGTTTGCGGCTTGCAGAGCACA
GAGGCCGCAGAATGTGCTCTAGATTCCGATGCTGACTTGCTGGGTATTATATGTGTGCCCAATAGAAAGA
GAACAATTGACCCGGTTATTGCAAGGAAAATTTCAAGTCTTGTAAAAGCATATAAAAATAGTTCAGGCAC
TCCGAAATACTTGGTTGGCGTGTTTCGTAATCAACCTAAGGAGGATGTTTTGGCTCTGGTCAATGATTAC
GGCATTGATATCGTCCAACTGCATGGAGATGAGTCGTGGCAAGAATACCAAGAGTTCCTCGGTTTGCCAG
TTATTAAAAGACTCGTATTTCCAAAAGACTGCAACATACTACTCAGTGCAGCTTCACAGAAACCTCATTC
GTTTATTCCCTTGTTTGATTCAGAAGCAGGTGGGACAGGTGAACTTTTGGATTGGAACTCGATTTCTGAC
TGGGTTGGAAGGCAAGAGAGCCCCGAAAGCTTACATTTTATGTTAGCTGGTGGACTGACGCCAGAAAATG
TTGGTGATGCGCTTAGATTAAATGGCGTTATTGGTGTTGATGTAAGCGGAGGTGTGGAGACAAATGGTGT
AAAAGACTCTAACAAAATAGCAAATTTCGTCAAAAATGCTAAGAAATAGGTTATTACTGAGTAGTATTTA
TTTAAGTATTGTTTGTGCACTTGCCGATCTATGCGGTGTGAAATACCGCACAGATGCGTAAGGAGAAAAT
ACCGCATCAGGAAATTGTAAGCGTTAATATTTTGTTAAAATTCGCGTTAAATTTTTGTTAAATCAGCTCA
TTTTTTAACCAATAGGCCGAAATCGGCAAAATCCCTTATAAATCAAAAGAATAGACCGAGATAGGGT
[37 nt withheld, positions 5598-5634]
AAAGAACGTGGACTCCAACGTCAAAGG
[42 nt withheld, positions 5662-5703]
TAACTGTCAGACCAAGTTTACTCATATATACTTTAGATTGATTTAAAACTTCATTTTTAATTTAAAAGGA
TCTAGGTGAAGATCCTTTTTGATAATCTCATGACCAAAATCCCTTAACGTGAGTTTTCGTTCCACTGAGC
GTCAGACCCCGTAGAAAAGATCAAAGGATCTTCTTGAGATCCTTTTTTTCTGCGCGTAATCTGCTGCTTG
CAAACAAAAAAACCACCGCTACCAGCGGTGGTTTGTTTGCCGGATCAAGAGCTACCAACTCTTTTTCCGA
AGGTAACTGGCTTCAGCAGAGCGCAGATACCAAATACTGTCCTTCTAGTGTAGCCGTAGTTAGGCCACCA
CTTCAAGAACTCTGTAGCACCGCCTACATACCTCGCTCTGCTAATCCTGTTACCAGTGGCTGCTGCCAGT
GGCGATAAGTCGTGTCCTACCGGGTTGGACTCAAGACGATAGTTACCGGATAAGGCGCAGCGGTCGGGCT
GAACGGGGGGTTCGTGCACACAGCCCAGCTTGGAGCGAACGACCTACACCGAACTGAGATACCTACAGCG
TGAGCTATGAGAAAGCGCCACGCTTCCCGAAGGGAGAAAGGCGGACAGGTATCCGGTAAGCGGCAGGGTC
GGAACAGGAGAGCGCACGAGGGAGCTTCCAGGGGGAAACGCCTGGTATCTTTATAGTCCTGTCGGGTTTC
GCCACCTCTGACTTGAGCGTCGATTTTTGTGATGCTCGTCAGGGGGGCGGAGCCTATGGAAAAACGCCAG
CAACGCGGCCTTTTTACGGTTCCTGGCCTTTTGCTGGCCTTTTGCTGGCCTTTTGCTCACATGTTCTTTC
CTGCGTTATCCCCTGATTCTGTGGATAACCGTATTACCGCCTTTGAGTGAGCTGATACCGCTCGCCGCAG
CCGAACGACCGAGCGCAGCGAGTCAGTGAGCGAGGAAGCGGAAGAGCGCTGACTTCCGCGTTTCCAGACT
TTACGAAACACGGAAACCGAAGACCATTCATGTTGTTGCTCAGGTCGCAGACGTTTTGCAGCAGCAGTCG
CTTCACGTTCGCTCGCGTATCGGTGATTCATTCTGCTAACCAGTAAGGCAACCCCGCCAGCCTAGCCGGG
TCCTCAACGACAGGAGCACGATCATGCGCACCCGTCAGATCCAGACATGATAAGATACATTGATGAGTTT
GGACAAACCACAACTAGAATGCAGTGAAAAAAATGCTTTATTTGTGAAATTTGTGATGCTATTGCTTTAT
TTGTAACCATTATAAGCTGCAATAAACAAGTTAACAACAACAATTGCATTCATTTTATGTTTCAGGTTCA
GGGGGAGGTGTGGGAGGTTTTTTAAAGCAAGTAAAACCTCTACAAATGTGGTATGGCTGATTATGATCTC
TAGTCAAGGCACTATACATCAAATATTCCTTATTAACCCCTTTACAAATTAAAAAGCTAAAGGTACACAA
TTTTTGAGCATAGTTATTAATAGCAGACACTCTATGCCTGTGTGGAGTAAGAAAAAACAGTATGTTATGA
TTATAACTGTTATGCCTACTTATAAAGGTTACAGAATATTTTTCCATAATTTTCTTGTATAGCAGTGCAG
CTTTTTCCTTTGTGGTGTAAATAGCAAAGCAAGCAAGAGTTCTATTACTAAACACAGCATGACTCAAAAA
ACTTAGCAATTCTGAAGGAAAGTCCTTGGGGTCTTCTACCTTTCTCTTCTTTTTTGGAGGAGTAGAATGT
TGAGAGTCAGCAGTAGCCTCATCATCACTAGATGGCATTTCTTCTGAGCAAAACAGGTTTTCCTCATTAA
AGGCATTCCACCACTGCTCCCATTCATCAGTTTCCATAGGTTGGAATCTAAAATACACAAACAATTAGAA
TCAGTAGTTTAACACATTATACACTTAAAAATTTTATATTTACCTTAGAGCTTTAAATCTCTGTAGGTAG
TTTGTCCAATTATGTCACACCACAGAAGTAAGGTTCCTTCACAAAGATCCGGACCAAAGCGGCCATCGTG
CCTCCCCACTCCTGCAGTTCGGGGGCATGGATGCGCGGATAGCCGCTGCTGGTTTCCTGGATGCCGACGG
ATTTGCACTGCCGGTAGAACTCCGCGAGGTCGTCCAGCCTCAGGCAGCAGCTGAACCAACTCGCGAGGGG
ATCGAGCCCGGGGTGGGCGAAGAACTCCAGCATGAGATCCCCGCGCTGGAGGATCATCCAGCCGGCGTCC
CGGAAAACGATTCCGAAGCCCAACCTTTCATAGAAGGCGGCGGTGGAATCGAAATCTCGTGATGGCAGGT
TGGGCGTCGCTTGGTCGGTCATTTCGAACCCCAGAGTCCCGCTCAGAAGAACTCGTCAAGAAGGCGATAG
AAGGCGATGCGCTGCGAATCGGGAGCGGCGATACCGTAAAGCACGAGGAAGCGGTCAGCCCATTCGCCGC
CAAGCTCTTCAGCAATATCACGGGTAGCCAACGCTATGTCCTGATAGCGGTCCGCCACACCCAGCCGGCC
ACAGTCGATGAATCCAGAAAAGCGGCCATTTTCCACCATGATATTCGGCAAGCAGGCATCGCCATGGGTC
ACGACGAGATCCTCGCCGTCGGGCATCCGCGCCTTGAGCCTGGCGAACAGTTCGGCTGGCGCGAGCCCCT
GATGCTCTTCGTCCAGATCATCCTGATCGACAAGACCGGCTTCCATCCGAGTACGTGCTCGCTCGATGCG
ATGTTTCGCTTGGTGGTCGAATGGGCAGGTAGCCGGATCAAGCGTATGCAGCCGCCGCATTGCATCAGCC
ATGATGGATACTTTCTCGGCAGGAGCAAGGTGAGATGACAGGAGATCCTGCCCCGGCACTTCGCCCAATA
GCAGCCAGTCCCTTCCCGCTTCAGTGACAACGTCGAGCACAGCTGCGCAAGGAACGCCCGTCGTGGCCAG
CCACGATAGCCGCGCTGCCTCGTCTTGGAGTTCATTCAGGGCACCGGACAGGTCGGTCTTGACAAAAAGA
ACCGGGCGCCCCTGCGCTGACAGCCGGAACACGGCGGCATCAGAGCAGCCGATTGTCTGTTGTGCCCAGT
CATAGCCGAATAGCCTCTCCACCCAAGCGGCCGGAGAACCTGCGTGCAATCCATCTTGTTCAATCATGCG
AAACGATCCTCATCCTGTCTCTTGATCAGATCTTGATCCCCTGCGCCATCAGATCCTTGGCGGCAAGAAA
GCCATCCAGTTTACTTTGCAGGGCTTCCCAACCTTACCAGAGGGCGCCCCAGCTGGCAATTCCGGTTCGC
TTGCTGTCCATAAAACCGCCCAGTCTAGCTATCGCCATGTAAGCCCACTGCAAGCTACCTGCTTTCTCTT
TGCGCTTGCGTTTTCCCTTGTCCAGATAGCCCAGTAGCTGACATTCATCCGGGGTCAGCACCGTTTCTGC
GGACTGGCTTTCTACGTGTTCCGCTTCCTTTAGCAGCCCTTGCGCCCTGAGTGCTTGCGGCAGCGTGAGA
GCTCATGAGCGGAGAACGAGATGACGTTGGAGGGGCAAGGTCGCGCTGATTGCTGGGGCAACACGTGGAG
CGGATCGGGGATTGTCTTTCTTCAGCTCGCTGATGATATGCTGACGCTCAATGCCGTTTGGCCTCCGACT
AACGAAAATCCCGCATTTGGACGGCTGATCCGATTGGCACGGCGGACGGCGAATGGCGGAGCAGACGCTC
GTCCGGGGGCAATGAGATATGAAAAAGCCTGAACTCACCGCGACGTATCGGGCCCTGGCCAGCTAGCTAG
AGTCGACCTGCAGGTCCCCGGGGATCGGTCTTGCCTTGCTCGTCGGTGATGTACTTCACCAGCTCCGCGA
AGTCGCTCTTCTTGATGGAGCGCATGGGGACGTGCTTGGCAATCACGCGCACCCCCCGGCCGTTTTAGCG
GCTAAAAAAGTCATGGCTCTGCCCTCGGGCGGACCACGCCCATCATGACCTTGCCAAGCTCGTCCTGCTT
CTCTTCGATCTTCGCCAGCAGGGCGAGGATCGTGGCATCACCGAACCGCGCCGTGCGCGGGTCGTCGGTG
AGCCAGAGTTTCAGCAGGCCGCCCAGGCGGCCCAGGTCGCCATTGATGCGGGCCAGCTCGCGGACGTGCT
CATAGTCCACGACGCCCGTGATTTTGTAGCCCTGGCCGACGGCCAGCAGGTAGGCCGACAGGCTCATGCC
GGCCGCCGCCGCCTTTTCCTCAATCGCTCTTCGTTCGTCTGGAAGGCAGTACACCTTGATAGGTGGGCTG
CCCTTCCTGGTTGGCTTGGTTTCATCAGCCATCCGCTTGCCCTCATCTGTTACGCCGGCGGTAGCCGGCC
AGCCTCGCAGAGCAGGATTCCCGTTGAGCACCGCCAGGTGCGAATAAGGGACAGTGAAGAAGGAACACCC
GCTCGCGGGTGGGCCTACTTCACCTATCCTGCCCGGCTGACGCCGTTGGATACACCAAGGAAAGTCTACA
CGAACCCTTTGGCAAAATCCTGTATATCGTGCGAAAAAGGATGGATATACCGAAAAAATCGCTATAATGA
CCCCGAAGCAGGGTTATGCAGCGGAAAAGATCCGTCGACCTGCAGGCATGCAAGCTCTAGCGATTCCAGA
CGTCCCGAAGGCGTGGCGCGGCTTCCCCGTGCCGGAGCAATCGCCCTGGGTGGGTTACACGACGCCCCTC
TATGGCCCGTACTGACGGACACACCGAAGCCCCGGCGGCAACCCTCAGCGGATGCCCCGGGGCTTCACGT
TTTCCCAGGTCAGAAGCGGTTTTCGGGAGTAGTGCCCCAACTGGGGTAACCTTTGAGTTCTCTCAGTTGG
GGGCGTAGGGTCGCCGACATGACACAAGGGGTTGTGACCGGGGTGGACACGTACGCGGGTGCTTACGACC
GTCAGTCGCGCGAGCGCGAAAATTCGAGCGCAGCAAGCCCAGCGACACAGCGTAGCGCCAACGAAGACAA
GGCGGCCGACCTTCAGCGCGAAGTCGAGCGCGACGGGGGCCGGTTCAGGTTCGTCGGGCATTTCAGCGAA
GCGCCGGGCACGTCGGCGTTCGGGACGGCGGAGCGCCCGGAGTTCGAACGCATCCTGAACGAATGCCGCG
CCGGGCGGCTCAACATGATCATTGTCTATGACGTGTCGCGCTTCTCGCGCCTGAAGGTCATGGACGCGAT
TCCGATTGTCTCGGAATTGCTCGCCCTGGGCGTGACGATTGTTTCCACTCAGGAAGGCGTCTTCCGGCAG
GGAAACGTCATGGACCTGATTCACCTGATTATGCGGCTCGACGCGTCGCACAAAGAATCTTCGCTGAAGT
CGGCGAAGATTCTCGACACGAAGAACCTTCAGCGCGAATTGGGCGGGTACGTCGGCGGGAAGGCGCCTTA
CGGCTTCGAGCTTGTTTCGGAGACGAAGGAGATCACGCGCAACGGCCGAATGGTCAATGTCGTCATCAAC
AAGCTTGCGCACTCGACCACTCCCCTTACCGGACCCTTCGAGTTCGAGCCCGACGTAATCCGGTGGTGGT
GGCGTGAGATCAAGACGCACAAACACCTTCCCTTCAAGCCGGGCAGTCAAGCCGCCATTCACCCGGGCAG
CATCACGGGGCTTTGTAAGCGCATGGACGCTGACGCCGTGCCGACCCGGGGCGAGACGATTGGGAAGAAG
ACCGCTTCAAGCGCCTGGGACCCGGCAACCGTTATGCGAATCCTTCGGGCCCCGCGTATTGCGGGCTTCG
CCGCTGAGGTGATCTACAAGAAGAAGCCGGACGGCACGCCGACCACGAAGATTGAGGGTTACCGCATTCA
GCGCGACCCGATCACGCTCCGGCCGGTCGAGCTTGATTGCGGACCGATCATCGAGCCCGCTGAGTGGTAT
GAGCTTCAGGCGTGGTTGGACGGCAGGGGGCGCGGCAAGGGGCTTTCCCGGGGGCAAGCCATTCTGTCCG
CCATGGACAAGCTGTACTGCGAGTGTGGCGCCGTCATGACTTCGAAGCGCGGGGAAGAATCGATCAAGGA
CTCTTACCGCTGCCGTCGCCGGAAGGTGGTCGACCCGTCCGCACCTGGGCAGCACGAAGGCACGTGCAAC
GTCAGCATGGCGGCACTCGACAAGTTCGTTGCGGAACGCATCTTCAACAAGATCAGGCACGCCGAAGGCG
ACGAAGAGACGTTGGCGCTTCTGTGGGAAGCCGCCCGACGCTTCGGCAAGCTCACTGAGGCGCCTGAGAA
GAGCGGCGAACGGGCGAACCTTGTTGCGGAGCGCGCCGACGCCCTGAACGCCCTTGAAGAGCTGTACGAA
GACCGCGCGGCAGGCGCGTACGACGGACCCGTTGGCAGGAAGCACTTCCGGAAGCAACAGGCAGCGCTGA
CGCTCCGGCAGCAAGGGGCGGAAGAGCGGCTTGCCGAACTTGAAGCCGCCGAAGCCCCGAAGCTTCCCCT
TGACCAATGGTTCCCCGAAGACGCCGACGCTGACCCGACCGGCCCTAAGTCGTGGTGGGGGCGCGCGTCA
GTAGACGACAAGCGCGTGTTCGTCGGGCTCTTCGTAGACAAGATCGTTGTCACGAAGTCGACTACGGGCA
GGGGGCAGGGAACGCCCATCGAGAAGCGCGCTTCGATCACGTGGGCGAAGCCGCCGACCGACGACGACGA
AGACGACGCCCAGGACGGCACGGAAGACGTAGCGGCGTAGCGAGACACCCGGGAAGCCTGATCTACGTCT
GTCGAGAAGTTTCTGATCGAAAAGTTCGACAGCGTCTCCGACCTGATGCAGCTCTCGCAGGGCGAAGAAT
CTCGTGCTTTCAGCTTCGATGTAGGAGGGCGTGGATATGTCCTGCGGGTAAATAGCTGCGCCGATGGTTT
CTACAAAGATCGACTAGT
Features (pLannotate 1.2.2; 32 found; start..end, strand, type, name):
      1..698     +  promoter       adh1 promoter (fragment): promoter for the Schizosaccharomyces pombe adh1 gene encoding alcohol dehydrogenase
    798..1598    +  CDS            ApmR: aminoglycoside 3-N-acetyltransferase type IV ; aac(3)IV; confers resistance to apramycin (Paget and Davies, 1996)
   1774..2538    +  CDS            actII-4: ACT24_STRCO - Protein inferred from homology: Swiss-Prot protein existence level 3. Transcriptional activator of actinorhodin biosynthetic genes. From Streptomyces coelicolor (strain ATCC BAA-471 / A3(2) / M145).
   2664..2783    +  CDS            ACTI1_STRCO (fragment): Experimental evidence at protein level: Swiss-Prot protein existence level 1. From Streptomyces coelicolor (strain ATCC BAA-471 / A3(2) / M145).
   2774..3574    +  CDS            URA3: orotidine-5'-phosphate decarboxylase, required for uracil biosynthesis; S. cerevisiae URA3; yeast auxotrophic marker, counterselectable with 5-fluoroorotic acid (5-FOA)
   3581..3615    -  promoter       AmpR promoter (fragment): bla
   3652..4155    +  misc_feature   CEN/ARS: S. cerevisiae CEN6 centromere fused to an autonomously replicating sequence
   4224..4259    +  CDS            rop (fragment): Rop protein, which maintains plasmids at low copy number; rop
   4361..4410    +  misc_feature   bom (fragment): basis of mobility region from pBR322
   4547..4694    +  promoter       TRP1 promoter: S. cerevisiae TRP1
   4695..5369    +  CDS            TRP1: phosphoribosylanthranilate isomerase, required for tryptophan biosynthesis; S. cerevisiae TRP1; yeast auxotrophic marker
   5420..5471    +  misc_feature   bom (fragment): basis of mobility region from pBR322
   5472..5703    -  rep_origin     M13 ori (fragment) (sequence partly withheld): M13 bacteriophage origin of replication; arrow indicates direction of (+) strand synthesis
   5877..6465    +  rep_origin     ori: high-copy-number ColE1/pMB1/pBR322/pUC origin of replication
   6524..6657    +  rep_origin     RSF ori (fragment): Plasmids containing the RSF 1030 origin of replication can be propagated in E. coli cells that contain additional plasmids with compatible origins.
   6661..6789    +  CDS            YPB1_ECOLX (fragment): Protein predicted: Swiss-Prot protein existence level 4. From Escherichia coli.
   6861..6995    -  polyA_signal   SV40 poly(A) signal: SV40 polyadenylation signal
   7018..7101    -  CDS            large T antigen (fragment): large T antigen from SV40 (simian virus 40)
   7420..7440    -  CDS            SV40 NLS: nuclear localization signal of SV40 (simian virus 40) large T antigen
   7571..7636    -  intron         small t intron: SV40 (simian virus 40) small t antigen intron
   7638..7712    -  CDS            small t antigen (fragment): SV40 (simian virus 40) small t antigen
   7715..8035    -  CDS            ble (fragment): BLE_KLEPN - Experimental evidence at protein level: Swiss-Prot protein existence level 1. Binding protein with a strong affinity to the bleomycin family of antibiotics. Binds to CL990; an antimitotic-antibiotic compound. From Klebsiella pneumoniae.
   8059..8850    -  CDS            neo: KKA2_KLEPN - Also known as kan, nptII. Experimental evidence at protein level: Swiss-Prot protein existence level 1. Resistance to kanamycin, neomycin, paromomycin, ribostamycin, butirosin and gentamicin B. From Klebsiella pneumoniae.
   8882..9229    -  CDS            tnpA (fragment): TN5P_ECOLX - Also known as tnp. Experimental evidence at protein level: Swiss-Prot protein existence level 1. Mediates transposition of transposon Tn5 by a 'cut and paste' mechanism. First, the monomeric transposase binds the 19 bp inverted DNA repeats flanking the transposon. Then, dimerization of the DNA- bound transposase creates a synaptic DNA complex. After nicking of the first DNA strand, excision of the transposon proceeds through a series of intermediates. The transposase then mediates the insertion of the transposon at a new site by strand transfer. The activity of the wild- type tran
   9480..9497    +  misc_feature   MCS (fragment): pUC18/19 multiple cloning site
   9507..9596    -  CDS            traI (fragment): TRAI6_ECOLX - Experimental evidence at protein level: Swiss-Prot protein existence level 1. The initiation process of transfer DNA synthesis requires the interaction of at least three plasmid-specific components (TraH, I, and J) at the transfer origin resulting in the assembly of a specialised nucleoprotein complex - the relaxosome. Site- and strand-specific cleavage at the transfer origin is dependent on TraI and TraJ. From Escherichia coli.
   9634..10005   -  CDS            traJ: oriT-recognizing protein; traJ
  10038..10147   -  oriT           oriT: incP origin of transfer
  10287..10309   +  misc_feature   MCS (fragment): pUC18/19 multiple cloning site
  10467..10566   +  protein_bind   phage φC31 attP: attachment site of phage φC31 phage φC31 integrase
  10576..12393   +  CDS            phage φC31 integrase: integrase from phage φC31
  12418..12575   +  CDS            HygR (fragment): aminoglycoside phosphotransferase from E. coli confers resistance to hygromycin
