>Addgene plasmid #120233 | pCAP03-act1p | addgene full sequence | sequence record 233753 | Addgene NGS Result
GTTTTCGGGAGTAGTGCCCCAACTGGGGTAACCTTTGAGTTCTCTCAGTTGGGGGCGTAGGGTCGCCGAC
ATGACACAAGGGGTTGTGACCGGGGTGGACACGTACGCGGGTGCTTACGACCGTCAGTCGCGCGAGCGCG
AAAATTCGAGCGCAGCAAGCCCAGCGACACAGCGTAGCGCCAACGAAGACAAGGCGGCCGACCTTCAGCG
CGAAGTCGAGCGCGACGGGGGCCGGTTCAGGTTCGTCGGGCATTTCAGCGAAGCGCCGGGCACGTCGGCG
TTCGGGACGGCGGAGCGCCCGGAGTTCGAACGCATCCTGAACGAATGCCGCGCCGGGCGGCTCAACATGA
TCATTGTCTATGACGTGTCGCGCTTCTCGCGCCTGAAGGTCATGGACGCGATTCCGATTGTCTCGGAATT
GCTCGCCCTGGGCGTGACGATTGTTTCCACTCAGGAAGGCGTCTTCCGGCAGGGAAACGTCATGGACCTG
ATTCACCTGATTATGCGGCTCGACGCGTCGCACAAAGAATCTTCGCTGAAGTCGGCGAAGATTCTCGACA
CGAAGAACCTTCAGCGCGAATTGGGCGGGTACGTCGGCGGGAAGGCGCCTTACGGCTTCGAGCTTGTTTC
GGAGACGAAGGAGATCACGCGCAACGGCCGAATGGTCAATGTCGTCATCAACAAGCTTGCGCACTCGACC
ACTCCCCTTACCGGACCCTTCGAGTTCGAGCCCGACGTAATCCGGTGGTGGTGGCGTGAGATCAAGACGC
ACAAACACCTTCCCTTCAAGCCGGGCAGTCAAGCCGCCATTCACCCGGGCAGCATCACGGGGCTTTGTAA
GCGCATGGACGCTGACGCCGTGCCGACCCGGGGCGAGACGATTGGGAAGAAGACCGCTTCAAGCGCCTGG
GACCCGGCAACCGTTATGCGAATCCTTCGGGCCCCGCGTATTGCGGGCTTCGCCGCTGAGGTGATCTACA
AGAAGAAGCCGGACGGCACGCCGACCACGAAGATTGAGGGTTACCGCATTCAGCGCGACCCGATCACGCT
CCGGCCGGTCGAGCTTGATTGCGGACCGATCATCGAGCCCGCTGAGTGGTATGAGCTTCAGGCGTGGTTG
GACGGCAGGGGGCGCGGCAAGGGGCTTTCCCGGGGGCAAGCCATTCTGTCCGCCATGGACAAGCTGTACT
GCGAGTGTGGCGCCGTCATGACTTCGAAGCGCGGGGAAGAATCGATCAAGGACTCTTACCGCTGCCGTCG
CCGGAAGGTGGTCGACCCGTCCGCACCTGGGCAGCACGAAGGCACGTGCAACGTCAGCATGGCGGCACTC
GACAAGTTCGTTGCGGAACGCATCTTCAACAAGATCAGGCACGCCGAAGGCGACGAAGAGACGTTGGCGC
TTCTGTGGGAAGCCGCCCGACGCTTCGGCAAGCTCACTGAGGCGCCTGAGAAGAGCGGCGAACGGGCGAA
CCTTGTTGCGGAGCGCGCCGACGCCCTGAACGCCCTTGAAGAGCTGTACGAAGACCGCGCGGCAGGCGCG
TACGACGGACCCGTTGGCAGGAAGCACTTCCGGAAGCAACAGGCAGCGCTGACGCTCCGGCAGCAAGGGG
CGGAAGAGCGGCTTGCCGAACTTGAAGCCGCCGAAGCCCCGAAGCTTCCCCTTGACCAATGGTTCCCCGA
AGACGCCGACGCTGACCCGACCGGCCCTAAGTCGTGGTGGGGGCGCGCGTCAGTAGACGACAAGCGCGTG
TTCGTCGGGCTCTTCGTAGACAAGATCGTTGTCACGAAGTCGACTACGGGCAGGGGGCAGGGAACGCCCA
TCGAGAAGCGCGCTTCGATCACGTGGGCGAAGCCGCCGACCGACGACGACGAAGACGACGCCCAGGACGG
CACGGAAGACGTAGCGGCGTAGCGAGACACCCGGGAAGCCTGATCTACGTCTGTCGAGAAGTTTCTGATC
GAAAAGTTCGACAGCGTCTCCGACCTGATGCAGCTCTCGGAGGGCGAAGAATCTCGTGCTTTCAGCTTCG
ATGTAGGAGGGCGTGGATATGTCCTGCGGGTAAATAGCTGCGCCGATGGTTTCTACAAAGATCGACTAGT
CCTACAACAACTAAGAAAATGGCTATCATGCGGAAGCTGGTGAGAAGAACAGCATCGGGACAAGGGAAGG
AAGAACAAAGACAAAGAAAACAAAAGAAAGCAATTGAAAACAAAACAAAACAATTTTCATTCCTTCTCTT
ATCATTCCTTTTCTTTTCTTTTCTCTCATTCAACGCACTCCATCGTATCCGTATTCCTCTTATTTTTTCT
CTTTCTCTATATCCATTTCTTTCTCTCTAGGTGTGTCCTCTCTCTCTCTTCAATTTCTCTACTCCGCATT
CCAACGCATCCTTCCCCCAACCTCCCATTTCCTCCTTACGGCCCGATAGCGATCGTCTTTCCCTCGCTAT
CACTCGCTACCGGCCCCTCCTCTGCACCGTAACCTCCTACGTATTTACCATATCATAAAGTTTTTTCCGA
CGCTTATCGCTGACCCCCTGCCGCCCTCCTATTGGCTTCCGGATTATCTTCTTGTCCATAAGGTGATCCA
TGCTTCCTGAAGATTCCCGAAATGTGTCCACTTTGGCGGGGAATCATTCCATCCACTTCTTTCTCTCTCG
CTTTCCTCATTCGGCGCTCCCCTTCCGCGTCTCATTGGTCTTCCGCTCCGTTTTTGCTTTGCCGATGTTA
CTTGGGGAGAGGTGCGATAATCCTTTCGCAAAAACTCGGTTTGACGCCTCCCATGGTATAAATAGTGGCT
CGAGGGTTCATGTGCAGCTCCATCAGCAAAAGGGGATGATAAGTTTATCACCACCGACTATTTGCAACAG
TGCCGTTGATCGTGCTATGATCGACTGATGTCATCAGCGGTGGAGTGCAATGTCGTGCAATACGAATGGC
GAAAAGCCGAGCTCATCGGTCAGCTTCTCAACCTTGGGGTTACCCCCGGCGGTGTGCTGCTGGTCCACAG
CTCCTTCCGTAGCGTCCGGCCCCTCGAAGATGGGCCACTTGGACTGATCGAGGCCCTGCGTGCTGCGCTG
GGTCCGGGAGGGACGCTCGTCATGCCCTCGTGGTCAGGTCTGGACGACGAGCCGTTCGATCCTGCCACGT
CGCCCGTTACACCGGACCTTGGAGTTGTCTCTGACACATTCTGGCGCCTGCCAAATGTAAAGCGCAGCGC
CCATCCATTTGCCTTTGCGGCAGCGGGGCCACAGGCAGAGCAGATCATCTCTGATCCATTGCCCCTGCCA
CCTCACTCGCCTGCAAGCCCGGTCGCCCGTGTCCATGAACTCGATGGGCAGGTACTTCTCCTCGGCGTGG
GACACGATGCCAACACGACGCTGCATCTTGCCGAGTTGATGGCAAAGGTTCCCTATGGGGTGCCGAGACA
CTGCACCATTCTTCAGGATGGCAAGTTGGTACGCGTCGATTATCTCGAGAATGACCACTGCTGTGAGCGC
TTTGCCTTGGCGGACAGGTGGCTCAAGGAGAAGAGCCTTCAGAAGGAAGGTCCAGTCGGTCATGCCTTTG
CTCGGTTGATCCGCTCCCGCGACATTGTGGCGACAGCCCTGGGTCAACTGGGCCGAGATCCGTTGATCTT
CCTGCATCCGCCAGAGGCGGGATGCGAAGAATGCGATGCCGCTCGCCAGTCGATTGGCTGACATATGCCA
CTGCCTCTCGGTAAAATCCAGCAAAAATTAATCAGTGCAGCTCGCTGCACTGATTAATTTTTGATCAATA
GGAGATCGCTTGTGACGGCAAGCACATTGAAATCTGTTGAGTAGGCCTGTTATTGTCGCCCCCAGGAGAC
GGAGAATCTCGACGGGGGCGCAGATGAGATTCAACTTATTGGGACGTGTCCATGTAATCACCGATGCGGG
ATGTGTAATTCCGCTTAAATCCTCGAAGGCGACCCAGCTCCTGGTGCTGCTGCTCCTCAGGCGGCACGAG
GTGGTGGGATCGGGGGTGCTCATCGAGGAGTTGTGGGCGGACCACCCGCCCCGCAGCGCCATGACGACGC
TGCAGACGTACGTGTACCACACCCGCCGGCTGCTGGGGGAGCACCGGGTGACGAGCGACGACCGGGAATT
GGTCCTGACCCAGCCGCCCGGCTACTTCGCCCTGATCGACGAGGACGAACTCGACGTCGCGGTCGCCGAG
CGTCTGATCCGCACCGGCGGCCGGCTGCTCGAGGAGAACCGGCTCGAGGAGGCGCTCGCCTCGTTGGACG
CGGGACTGGATCTCTGGCGAGGCCCGGCGCTGTCCACCGTACCGTGCGGCCGGGTGCTCGAAAGCAATAT
CGCGCACCTGGAAGAGCTGCGGCTTTTTGGAATGCAGCTCCGTATCGACGCGAATTGGCGGCTGGGCAGA
ATAGGGCCGATGATTCCGGAACTCCGGTCCCTGGTAATTTCGCATCCGCTGAACGAGACCCTGCACGCCA
AACTGATGGGCGCGCTCTGTCAGATGGGCAGGCGCGCCGAGGCGCTGGAATCGTATCGGAATCTCCGGCG
GATACTGTCCGACGAACTGGGGGTGGATCCGACGCCGGAAATCCAGCGTATGCACATGGAAATTCTCAAC
GGTGAGAAGGTGCTCGTGTAGCACCGGTCCGTGAACGCGGTGGAGCCCTATGTCTCTTAAGTGTTCCCCT
CCCTGCCTCGTGGTCCCTCACGCGCTCAGCTTTGGGCGCCCGGCTCGAGCGGCGGTCGAAGGGAGATGGG
GTGCCGCTGGACGCGGCGCCGGTGGATCCGGCATCGAGGGGTCCCGTATCGGCCTTCGAGCCTCCTTCGA
GCCACGGGGCCGACGATGACGACGACCACCGGACGAACGCATCTCGAAGCTACATATAAGGAACGTGCTG
CTACTCATCCTAGTCCTGTTGCTGCCAAGCTATTTAATATCATGCACGAAAAGCAAACAAACTTGTGTGC
TTCATTGGATGTTCGTACCACCAAGGAATTACTGGAGTTAGTTGAAGCATTAGGTCCCAAAATTTGTTTA
CTAAAAACACATGTGGATATCTTGACTGATTTTTCCATGGAGGGCACAGTTAAGCCGCTAAAGGCATTAT
CCGCCAAGTACAATTTTTTACTCTTCGAAGACAGAAAATTTGCTGACATTGGTAATACAGTCAAATTGCA
GTACTCTGCGGGTGTATACAGAATAGCAGAATGGGCAGACATTACGAATGCACACGGTGTGGTGGGCCCA
GGTATTGTTAGCGGTTTGAAGCAGGCGGCGGAAGAAGTAACAAAGGAACCTAGAGGCCTTTTGATGTTAG
CAGAATTGTCATGCAAGGGCTCCCTAGCTACTGGAGAATATACTAAGGGTACTGTTGACATTGCGAAGAG
CGACAAAGATTTTGTTATCGGCTTTATTGCTCAAAGAGACATGGGTGGAAGAGATGAAGGTTACGATTGG
TTGATTATGACACCCGGTGTGGGTTTAGATGACAAGGGAGACGCATTGGGTCAACAGTATAGAACCGTGG
ATGATGTGGTCTCTACAGGATCTGACATTATTATTGTTGGAAGAGGACTATTTGCAAAGGGAAGGGATGC
TAAGGTAGAGGGTGAACGTTACAGAAAAGCAGGCTGGGAAGCATATTTGAGAAGATGCGGCCAGCAAAAC
TAAGGTACCTGTATTTAGAAAAATAAACAAATAGGGGTTCCGCGCACATTTCCCCGAAAAGTGCCACCTG
GGTCCTTTTCATCACGTGCTATAAAAATAATTATAATTTAAATTTTTTAATATAAATATATAAATTAAAA
ATAGAAAGTAAAAAAAGAAATTAAAGAAAAAATAGTTTTTGTTTTCCGAAGATGTAAAAGACTCTAGGGG
GATCGCCAACAAATACTACCTTTTATCTTGCTCTTCCTGCTCTCAGGTATTAATGCCGAATTGTTTCATC
TTGTCTGTGTAGAAGACCACACACGAAAATCCTGTGATTTTACATTTTACTTATCGTTAATCGAATGTAT
ATCTATTTAATCTGCTTTTCTTGTCTAATAAATATATATGTAAAGTACGCTTTTTGTTGAAATTTTTTAA
ACCTTTGTTTATTTTTTTTTCTTCATTCCGTAACTCTTCTACCTTCTTTATTTACTTTCTAAAATCCAAA
TACAAAACATAAAAATAAATAAACACAGAGTAAATTCCCAAATTATTCCATCATTAAAAGATACGAGGCG
CGTGTAAGTTACAGGCAAGCGATCCGTCTAAGAAACCATTATTATCATGACATTAACCTATAAAAATAGG
CGTATCACGAGGCCCTTTCGTCTCGCGCGTTTCGGTGATGACGGTGAAAACCTCTGACACATGCAGCTCC
CGGAGACGGTCACAGCTTGTCTGTAAGCGGATGCCGGGAGCAGACAAGCCCGTCAGGGCGCGTCAGCGGG
TGTTGGCGGGTGTCGGGGCTGGCTTAACTATGCGGCATCAGAGCAGATTGTACTGAGAGTGCACCATAGA
TCACGACATTACTATATATATAATATAGGAAGCATTTAATAGAACAGCATCGTAATATATGTGTACTTTG
CAGTTATGACGCCAGATGGCAGTAGTGGAAGATATTCTTTATTGAAAAATAGCTTGTCACCTTACGTACA
ATCTTGATCCGGAGCTTTTCTTTTTTTGCCGATTAAGAATTAATTCGGTCGAAAAAAGAAAAGGAGAGGG
CCAAGAGGGAGGGCATTGGTGACTATTGAGCACGTGAGTATACGTGATTAAGCACACAAAGGCAGCTTGG
AGTATGTCTGTTATTAATTTCACAGGTAGTTCTGGTCCATTGGTGAAAGTTTGCGGCTTGCAGAGCACAG
AGGCCGCAGAATGTGCTCTAGATTCCGATGCTGACTTGCTGGGTATTATATGTGTGCCCAATAGAAAGAG
AACAATTGACCCGGTTATTGCAAGGAAAATTTCAAGTCTTGTAAAAGCATATAAAAATAGTTCAGGCACT
CCGAAATACTTGGTTGGCGTGTTTCGTAATCAACCTAAGGAGGATGTTTTGGCTCTGGTCAATGATTACG
GCATTGATATCGTCCAACTGCATGGAGATGAGTCGTGGCAAGAATACCAAGAGTTCCTCGGTTTGCCAGT
TATTAAAAGACTCGTATTTCCAAAAGACTGCAACATACTACTCAGTGCAGCTTCACAGAAACCTCATTCG
TTTATTCCCTTGTTTGATTCAGAAGCAGGTGGGACAGGTGAACTTTTGGATTGGAACTCGATTTCTGACT
GGGTTGGAAGGCAAGAGAGCCCCGAAAGCTTACATTTTATGTTAGCTGGTGGACTGACGCCAGAAAATGT
TGGTGATGCGCTTAGATTAAATGGCGTTATTGGTGTTGATGTAAGCGGAGGTGTGGAGACAAATGGTGTA
AAAGACTCTAACAAAATAGCAAATTTCGTCAAAAATGCTAAGAAATAGGTTATTACTGAGTAGTATTTAT
TTAAGTATTGTTTGTGCACTTGCCGATCTATGCGGTGTGAAATACCGCACAGATGCGTAAGGAGAAAATA
CCGCATCAGGAAATTGTAAGCGTTAATATTTTGTTAAAATTCGCGTTAAATTTTTGTTAAATCAGCTCAT
TTTTTAACCAATAGGCCGAAATCGGCAAAATCCCTTATAAATCAAAAGAATAGACCGAGATAGGGT
[37 nt withheld, positions 7697-7733]
AAAGAACGTGGACTCCAACGTCAAAGG
[42 nt withheld, positions 7761-7802]
TAACTGTCAGACCAAGTTTACTCATATATACTTTAGATTGATTTAAAACTTCATTTTTAATTTAAAAGGA
TCTAGGTGAAGATCCTTTTTGATAATCTCATGACCAAAATCCCTTAACGTGAGTTTTCGTTCCACTGAGC
GTCAGACCCCGTAGAAAAGATCAAAGGATCTTCTTGAGATCCTTTTTTTCTGCGCGTAATCTGCTGCTTG
CAAACAAAAAAACCACCGCTACCAGCGGTGGTTTGTTTGCCGGATCAAGAGCTACCAACTCTTTTTCCGA
AGGTAACTGGCTTCAGCAGAGCGCAGATACCAAATACTGTCCTTCTAGTGTAGCCGTAGTTAGGCCACCA
CTTCAAGAACTCTGTAGCACCGCCTACATACCTCGCTCTGCTAATCCTGTTACCAGTGGCTGCTGCCAGT
GGCGATAAGTCGTGTCTTACCGGGTTGGACTCAAGACGATAGTTACCGGATAAGGCGCAGCGGTCGGGCT
GAACGGGGGGTTCGTGCACACAGCCCAGCTTGGAGCGAACGACCTACACCGAACTGAGATACCTACAGCG
TGAGCTATGAGAAAGCGCCACGCTTCCCGAAGGGAGAAAGGCGGACAGGTATCCGGTAAGCGGCAGGGTC
GGAACAGGAGAGCGCACGAGGGAGCTTCCAGGGGGAAACGCCTGGTATCTTTATAGTCCTGTCGGGTTTC
GCCACCTCTGACTTGAGCGTCGATTTTTGTGATGCTCGTCAGGGGGGCGGAGCCTATGGAAAAACGCCAG
CAACGCGGCCTTTTTACGGTTCCTGGCCTTTTGCTGGCCTTTTGCTCACATGTTCTTTCCTGCGTTATCC
CCTGATTCTGTGGATAACCGTATTACCGCCTTTGAGTGAGCTGATACCGCTCGCCGCAGCCGAACGACCG
AGCGCAGCGAGTCAGTGAGCGAGGAAGCGGAAGAGCGCTGACTTCCGCGTTTCCAGACTTTACGAAACAC
GGAAACCGAAGACCATTCATGTTGTTGCTCAGGTCGCAGACGTTTTGCAGCAGCAGTCGCTTCACGTTCG
CTCGCGTATCGGTGATTCATTCTGCTAACCAGTAAGGCAACCCCGCCAGCCTAGCCGGGTCCTCAACGAC
AGGAGCACGATCATGCGCACCCGTCAGATCCAGACATGATAAGATACATTGATGAGTTTGGACAAACCAC
AACTAGAATGCAGTGAAAAAAATGCTTTATTTGTGAAATTTGTGATGCTATTGCTTTATTTGTAACCATT
ATAAGCTGCAATAAACAAGTTAACAACAACAATTGCATTCATTTTATGTTTCAGGTTCAGGGGGAGGTGT
GGGAGGTTTTTTAAAGCAAGTAAAACCTCTACAAATGTGGTATGGCTGATTATGATCTCTAGTCAAGGCA
CTATACATCAAATATTCCTTATTAACCCCTTTACAAATTAAAAAGCTAAAGGTACACAATTTTTGAGCAT
AGTTATTAATAGCAGACACTCTATGCCTGTGTGGAGTAAGAAAAAACAGTATGTTATGATTATAACTGTT
ATGCCTACTTATAAAGGTTACAGAATATTTTTCCATAATTTTCTTGTATAGCAGTGCAGCTTTTTCCTTT
GTGGTGTAAATAGCAAAGCAAGCAAGAGTTCTATTACTAAACACAGCATGACTCAAAAAACTTAGCAATT
CTGAAGGAAAGTCCTTGGGGTCTTCTACCTTTCTCTTCTTTTTTGGAGGAGTAGAATGTTGAGAGTCAGC
AGTAGCCTCATCATCACTAGATGGCATTTCTTCTGAGCAAAACAGGTTTTCCTCATTAAAGGCATTCCAC
CACTGCTCCCATTCATCAGTTCCATAGGTTGGAATCTAAAATACACAAACAATTAGAATCAGTAGTTTAA
CACATTATACACTTAAAAATTTTATATTTACCTTAGAGCTTTAAATCTCTGTAGGTAGTTTGTCCAATTA
TGTCACACCACAGAAGTAAGGTTCCTTCACAAAGATCCGGACCAAAGCGGCCATCGTGCCTCCCCACTCC
TGCAGTTCGGGGGCATGGATGCGCGGATAGCCGCTGCTGGTTTCCTGGATGCCGACGGATTTGCACTGCC
GGTAGAACTCCGCGAGGTCGTCCAGCCTCAGGCAGCAGCTGAACCAACTCGCGAGGGGATCGAGCCCGGG
GTGGGCGAAGAACTCCAGCATGAGATCCCCGCGCTGGAGGATCATCCAGCCGGCGTCCCGGAAAACGATT
CCGAAGCCCAACCTTTCATAGAAGGCGGCGGTGGAATCGAAATCTCGTGATGGCAGGTTGGGCGTCGCTT
GGTCGGTCATTTCGAACCCCAGAGTCCCGCTCAGAAGAACTCGTCAAGAAGGCGATAGAAGGCGATGCGC
TGCGAATCGGGAGCGGCGATACCGTAAAGCACGAGGAAGCGGTCAGCCCATTCGCCGCCAAGCTCTTCAG
CAATATCACGGGTAGCCAACGCTATGTCCTGATAGCGGTCCGCCACACCCAGCCGGCCACAGTCGATGAA
TCCAGAAAAGCGGCCATTTTCCACCATGATATTCGGCAAGCAGGCATCGCCATGGGTCACGACGAGATCC
TCGCCGTCGGGCATCCGCGCCTTGAGCCTGGCGAACAGTTCGGCTGGCGCGAGCCCCTGATGCTCTTCGT
CCAGATCATCCTGATCGACAAGACCGGCTTCCATCCGAGTACGTGCTCGCTCGATGCGATGTTTCGCTTG
GTGGTCGAATGGGCAGGTAGCCGGATCAAGCGTATGCAGCCGCCGCATTGCATCAGCCATGATGGATACT
TTCTCGGCAGGAGCAAGGTGAGATGACAGGAGATCCTGCCCCGGCACTTCGCCCAATAGCAGCCAGTCCC
TTCCCGCTTCAGTGACAACGTCGAGCACAGCTGCGCAAGGAACGCCCGTCGTGGCCAGCCACGATAGCCG
CGCTGCCTCGTCTTGGAGTTCATTCAGGGCACCGGACAGGTCGGTCTTGACAAAAAGAACCGGGCGCCCC
TGCGCTGACAGCCGGAACACGGCGGCATCAGAGCAGCCGATTGTCTGTTGTGCCCAGTCATAGCCGAATA
GCCTCTCCACCCAAGCGGCCGGAGAACCTGCGTGCAATCCATCTTGTTCAATCATGCGAAACGATCCTCA
TCCTGTCTCTTGATCAGATCTTGATCCCCTGCGCCATCAGATCCTTGGCGGCAAGAAAGCCATCCAGTTT
ACTTTGCAGGGCTTCCCAACCTTACCAGAGGGCGCCCCAGCTGGCAATTCCGGTTCGCTTGCTGTCCATA
AAACCGCCCAGTCTAGCTATCGCCATGTAAGCCCACTGCAAGCTACCTGCTTTCTCTTTGCGCTTGCGTT
TTCCCTTGTCCAGATAGCCCAGTAGCTGACATTCATCCGGGGTCAGCACCGTTTCTGCGGACTGGCTTTC
TACGTGTTCCGCTTCCTTTAGCAGCCCTTGCGCCCTGAGTGCTTGCGGCAGCGTGAGAGCTCATGAGCGG
AGAACGAGATGACGTTGGAGGGGCAAGGTCGCGCTGATTGCTGGGGCAACACGTGGAGCGGATCGGGGAT
TGTCTTTCTTCAGCTCGCTGATGATATGCTGACGCTCAATGCCGTTTGGCCTCCGACTAACGAAAATCCC
GCATTTGGACGGCTGATCCGATTGGCACGGCGGACGGCGAATGGCGGAGCAGACGCTCGTCCGGGGGCAA
TGAGATATGAAAAAGCCTGAACTCACCGCGACGTATCGGGCCCTGGCCAGCTAGCTAGAGTCGACCTGCA
GGTCCCCGGGGATCGGTCTTGCCTTGCTCGTCGGTGATGTACTTCACCAGCTCCGCGAAGTCGCTCTTCT
TGATGGAGCGCATGGGGACGTGCTTGGCAATCACGCGCACCCCCCGGCCGTTTTAGCGGCTAAAAAAGTC
ATGGCTCTGCCCTCGGGCGGACCACGCCCATCATGACCTTGCCAAGCTCGTCCTGCTTCTCTTCGATCTT
CGCCAGCAGGGCGAGGATCGTGGCATCACCGAACCGCGCCGTGCGCGGGTCGTCGGTGAGCCAGAGTTTC
AGCAGGCCGCCCAGGCGGCCCAGGTCGCCATTGATGCGGGCCAGCTCGCGGACGTGCTCATAGTCCACGA
CGCCCGTGATTTTGTAGCCCTGGCCGACGGCCAGCAGGTAGGCCGACAGGCTCATGCCGGCCGCCGCCGC
CTTTTCCTCAATCGCTCTTCGTTCGTCTGGAAGGCAGTACACCTTGATAGGTGGGCTGCCCTTCCTGGTT
GGCTTGGTTTCATCAGCCATCCGCTTGCCCTCATCTGTTACGCCGGCGGTAGCCGGCCAGCCTCGCAGAG
CAGGATTCCCGTTGAGCACCGCCAGGTGCGAATAAGGGACAGTGAAGAAGGAACACCCGCTCGCGGGTGG
GCCTACTTCACCTATCCTGCCCGGCTGACGCCGTTGGATACACCAAGGAAAGTCTACACGAACCCTTTGG
CAAAATCCTGTATATCGTGCGAAAAAGGATGGATATACCGAAAAAATCGCTATAATGACCCCGAAGCAGG
GTTATGCAGCGGAAAAGATCCGTCGACCTGCAGGCATGCAAGCTCTAGCGATTCCAGACGTCCCGAAGGC
GTGGCGCGGCTTCCCCGTGCCGGAGCAATCGCCCTGGGTGGGTTACACGACGCCCCTCTATGGCCCGTAC
TGACGGACACACCGAAGCCCCGGCGGCAACCCTCAGCGGATGCCCCGGGGCTTCACGTTTTCCCAGGTCA
GAAGCG
Features (pLannotate 1.2.2; 31 found; start..end, strand, type, name):
     95..1912    +  CDS            phage φC31 integrase: integrase from phage φC31
   1937..2094    +  CDS            HygR (fragment): aminoglycoside phosphotransferase from E. coli confers resistance to hygromycin
   2101..2798    +  promoter       adh1 promoter (fragment): promoter for the Schizosaccharomyces pombe adh1 gene encoding alcohol dehydrogenase
   2898..3698    +  CDS            ApmR: aminoglycoside 3-N-acetyltransferase type IV ; aac(3)IV; confers resistance to apramycin (Paget and Davies, 1996)
   3874..4638    +  CDS            actII-4: ACT24_STRCO - Protein inferred from homology: Swiss-Prot protein existence level 3. Transcriptional activator of actinorhodin biosynthetic genes. From Streptomyces coelicolor (strain ATCC BAA-471 / A3(2) / M145).
   4764..4877    +  CDS            ACTI1_STRCO (fragment): Experimental evidence at protein level: Swiss-Prot protein existence level 1. From Streptomyces coelicolor (strain ATCC BAA-471 / A3(2) / M145).
   4877..5673    +  CDS            URA3 (fragment): orotidine-5'-phosphate decarboxylase, required for uracil biosynthesis; S. cerevisiae URA3; yeast auxotrophic marker, counterselectable with 5-fluoroorotic acid (5-FOA)
   5680..5714    -  promoter       AmpR promoter (fragment): bla
   5751..6254    +  misc_feature   CEN/ARS: S. cerevisiae CEN6 centromere fused to an autonomously replicating sequence
   6322..6357    +  CDS            rop (fragment): Rop protein, which maintains plasmids at low copy number; rop
   6459..6508    +  misc_feature   bom (fragment): basis of mobility region from pBR322
   6646..6793    +  promoter       TRP1 promoter: S. cerevisiae TRP1
   6794..7468    +  CDS            TRP1: phosphoribosylanthranilate isomerase, required for tryptophan biosynthesis; S. cerevisiae TRP1; yeast auxotrophic marker
   7519..7570    +  misc_feature   bom (fragment): basis of mobility region from pBR322
   7571..7802    -  rep_origin     M13 ori (fragment) (sequence partly withheld): M13 bacteriophage origin of replication; arrow indicates direction of (+) strand synthesis
   7976..8564    +  rep_origin     ori: high-copy-number ColE1/pMB1/pBR322/pUC origin of replication
   8749..8877    +  CDS            YPB1_ECOLX (fragment): Protein predicted: Swiss-Prot protein existence level 4. From Escherichia coli.
   8949..9083    -  polyA_signal   SV40 poly(A) signal: SV40 polyadenylation signal
   9106..9189    -  CDS            large T antigen (fragment): large T antigen from SV40 (simian virus 40)
   9508..9528    -  CDS            SV40 NLS: nuclear localization signal of SV40 (simian virus 40) large T antigen
   9658..9723    -  intron         small t intron: SV40 (simian virus 40) small t antigen intron
   9725..9799    -  CDS            small t antigen (fragment): SV40 (simian virus 40) small t antigen
   9802..10122   -  CDS            ble (fragment): BLE_KLEPN - Experimental evidence at protein level: Swiss-Prot protein existence level 1. Binding protein with a strong affinity to the bleomycin family of antibiotics. Binds to CL990; an antimitotic-antibiotic compound. From Klebsiella pneumoniae.
  10146..10937   -  CDS            neo: KKA2_KLEPN - Also known as kan, nptII. Experimental evidence at protein level: Swiss-Prot protein existence level 1. Resistance to kanamycin, neomycin, paromomycin, ribostamycin, butirosin and gentamicin B. From Klebsiella pneumoniae.
  10969..11316   -  CDS            tnpA (fragment): TN5P_ECOLX - Also known as tnp. Experimental evidence at protein level: Swiss-Prot protein existence level 1. Mediates transposition of transposon Tn5 by a 'cut and paste' mechanism. First, the monomeric transposase binds the 19 bp inverted DNA repeats flanking the transposon. Then, dimerization of the DNA- bound transposase creates a synaptic DNA complex. After nicking of the first DNA strand, excision of the transposon proceeds through a series of intermediates. The transposase then mediates the insertion of the transposon at a new site by strand transfer. The activity of the wild- type tran
  11567..11584   +  misc_feature   MCS (fragment): pUC18/19 multiple cloning site
  11594..11683   -  CDS            traI (fragment): TRAI6_ECOLX - Experimental evidence at protein level: Swiss-Prot protein existence level 1. The initiation process of transfer DNA synthesis requires the interaction of at least three plasmid-specific components (TraH, I, and J) at the transfer origin resulting in the assembly of a specialised nucleoprotein complex - the relaxosome. Site- and strand-specific cleavage at the transfer origin is dependent on TraI and TraJ. From Escherichia coli.
  11721..12092   -  CDS            traJ: oriT-recognizing protein; traJ
  12125..12234   -  oriT           oriT: incP origin of transfer
  12374..12396   +  misc_feature   MCS (fragment): pUC18/19 multiple cloning site
  12554..85      +  protein_bind   phage φC31 attP (across the origin): attachment site of phage φC31 phage φC31 integrase
