[The description below was written by a language model from this plasmid's Addgene catalogue record and pLannotate feature annotations shown in this document.]
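Description:
pCAP03-act1p is a synthetic-biology template plasmid built on the pCAP03 backbone, a multi-host shuttle vector whose annotated parts allow maintenance in E. coli and yeast and transfer into actinomycetes. In E. coli it replicates from a high-copy ColE1/pUC-type origin and is selected with kanamycin through the Tn5-derived neo (nptII) gene. For Saccharomyces cerevisiae it carries a CEN6/ARS element and the TRP1 auxotrophic marker with its own promoter. It also carries a URA3 coding sequence lying downstream of a Schizosaccharomyces pombe adh1 promoter fragment, and URA3 can be counterselected with 5-FOA. An incP oriT with traJ permits conjugal mobilisation, and the phage φC31 integrase and attP site support site-specific chromosomal integration in a recipient host. Short SV40, ble, HygR, M13 ori and rop/bom fragments also appear in the annotation and look like remnants of the vector's construction history.

The insert, introduced by Gibson cloning, sits between the adh1 promoter fragment and URA3. It consists of the aac(3)IV apramycin resistance gene, the Streptomyces coelicolor actII-4 gene encoding the transcriptional activator of the actinorhodin biosynthetic genes, and a short fragment matching the start of actI. This fragment marks the region where the act1p promoter presumably lies, although the promoter itself is not annotated as a feature. According to the record, this cassette is meant to be amplified with added homology sequences and used to refactor biosynthetic gene clusters, with apramycin selecting for the promoter replacement. The associated publication concerns a cryptic streptophenazine cluster. The depositor (12,581 nt) and sequencing-derived (12,568 nt) records show essentially the same feature set, differing mainly in numbering origin, a small RSF ori fragment, and whether URA3 is called full-length.
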