Addgene plasmid #120233: pCAP03-act1p
Purpose: Carries promoter cassette containing act1p promoter and apramycin resistance gene that can be amplified with homology sequence for refactoring.
Depositing lab: Bradley Moore. Depositing organization: University of California, San Diego (UCSD). Publication: Refactoring the Cryptic Streptophenazine Biosynthetic Gene Cluster Unites Phenazine, Polyketide, and Nonribosomal Peptide Biochemistry. Bauman KD, Li J, Murata K, Mantovani SM, Dahesh S, Nizet V, Luhavaya H, Moore BS. Cell Chem Biol. 2019 Feb 15. pii: S2451-9456(19)30038-8. doi: 10.1016/j.chembiol.2019.02.004. PubMed 30853419.
Backbone
  Vector backbone: pCAP03
  Vector type: Synthetic Biology
  Selectable markers: insert contains apramycin resistance as well
Growth in bacteria
  Bacterial resistance: Kanamycin, 50 μg/mL
  Growth temperature: 37°C
  Growth strain: DH5alpha
  Copy number: High Copy
Gene/Insert
  Gene/Insert name: promoter cassette containing act1p promoter and apramycin resistance gene
  Mutation: aac(3)IV (apramycin resistance gene)
  Cloning method: Gibson Cloning
Terms and licenses: Academic/Nonprofit Terms; Industry Terms: Not Available to Industry
How to cite: pCAP03-act1p was a gift from Bradley Moore (Addgene plasmid # 120233 ; http://n2t.net/addgene:120233 ; RRID:Addgene_120233)
